Addgene plasmid #31251: pcDNA3.1MycHis/HIP1/ΔT
Depositing lab: Theodora Ross. Depositing organization: University of Michigan. Publication: Huntingtin-interacting protein 1 is overexpressed in prostate and colon cancer and is critical for cellular survival. Rao DS, Hyun TS, Kumar PD, Mizukami IF, Rubin MA, Lucas PC, Sanda MG, Ross TS. J Clin Invest. 2002 Aug . 110(3):351-60. 10.1172/JCI15529 PubMed 12163454.
Backbone
  Vector backbone: pcDNA3.1
  Backbone manufacturer: Invitrogen
  Backbone size w/o insert (bp): 5440
  Vector type: Bacterial Expression
  Selectable markers: Neomycin (select with G418)
Growth in bacteria
  Bacterial resistance: Ampicillin, 100 μg/mL
  Growth temperature: 37°C
  Growth strain: DH5alpha
  Copy number: Unknown
Gene/Insert
  Gene/Insert name: Huntingtin-interacting protein 1
  Species: H. sapiens (human)
  Insert size (bp): 2501
  Mutation: deletion of TALIN region
  Entrez Gene: HIP1 (a.k.a. HIP-I, ILWEQ, SHON, SHONbeta, SHONgamma)
  Tag / fusion protein: myc (C terminal on backbone); his (C terminal on backbone)
  Cloning method: Restriction Enzyme
  Sequencing primers: 5′ T7; 3′ BGH
Terms and licenses: Academic/Nonprofit Terms; Industry Terms: Not Available to Industry
Depositor comments: TALIN deletion is a C-terminal truncation at bp 2515.
How to cite: pcDNA3.1MycHis/HIP1/ΔT was a gift from Theodora Ross (Addgene plasmid # 31251 ; http://n2t.net/addgene:31251 ; RRID:Addgene_31251)
