[The description below was written by a language model from this plasmid's Addgene catalogue record.]
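Description:
pcDNA3.1MycHis/HIP1/ΔT is a plasmid built on the Invitrogen pcDNA3.1 backbone (about 5.4 kb without insert) carrying a truncated form of human Huntingtin-interacting protein 1 (HIP1). It is propagated in E. coli under ampicillin selection and also carries a neomycin resistance marker, allowing G418 selection of stably transfected cells. The catalogue lists the vector type as bacterial expression, but pcDNA3.1 is a standard mammalian expression backbone, and the G418 marker fits that use. The promoter is not stated in the record. The listed sequencing primers, T7 on the 5′ side and BGH on the 3′ side, indicate that the insert sits between a T7 promoter site and the bovine growth hormone polyadenylation region, the usual arrangement of the pcDNA3.1 expression cassette. No feature table is provided, so other elements of the plasmid cannot be confirmed from the record.

The insert, roughly 2.5 kb and cloned by restriction enzymes, encodes HIP1 lacking its TALIN homology region. According to the depositor's note, this is a C-terminal truncation at base pair 2515 rather than an internal deletion. The coding sequence is fused to backbone-encoded myc and His tags at the C terminus, which permit detection with anti-myc antibodies and detection or affinity purification through the polyhistidine stretch. The construct is a domain-deletion mutant suited to testing what the TALIN-like C-terminal region contributes to HIP1 function. It is associated with work reporting that HIP1 is overexpressed in prostate and colon cancer and is critical for cellular survival.
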