>Addgene plasmid #31251 | pcDNA3.1MycHis/HIP1/ΔT | addgene partial sequence | sequence record 36948 | BGH-rev 5'-TAGAAGGCACAGTCGAGG-3'
TAGCTGGAACGTTTAACTCAATGATGATGATGATGATGGTCGACGGCGCTATTCAGATCCTCTTCTGAGA
TGAGTTTTTGTTCTACGTAAGCTTGGTACCGAGCTCGGATCCTTTCATTCACCTCCAATTTGACTCCTGT
GTCTCCTGCTCGGGATTTGCTGAGCATCTCCTCTATTCTGGCCGTGGCAGTTTCAATAGCAGCTGAAGTG
GCCGCCATCTCCTTGTCCACCAGGTCCCCCAGCTCCTCCTGCTTGATGTCCAGTCCCCTGGGCAGGAGCT
CCTCGCCGATGGCCTTGATCTTGCTCAGGCAGTTCCTCATGGCTGTGCTGTCGGCATTCTCAAGGCTTCC
CTCTTCCTCCAGGGAGGCCAGGTAGGCGAGGGTTTCCCTGCCATACTGCTTACAGGCCTCGGTCAGTGAG
TCGGCAGGCTCAGGTGGGGCTCTGAGGCAGGTGGTGGCACCATGAGCAATGGCGTCGCTGGTCAAGTGGG
CCAGCAGGGTTATGGAATGGAGAAGTCCACTGATGTCTTCTGGGCAGGCCAGATACTGGCTCCAGCTTTT
CTCCAGTTGCTCGATGCAGCTGGAAATGGATGTGACCGTGGAGAGGAGGTGATCTGCAGACCCAGCGCAG
CTGATGAGAGGAGGTTCTTCAAGCTGGTTCAGGGCGTCTTGTATCACCTGCTCCGCAGCCTTCCTGGACC
CCACCAGAAGCATTTTTCGTTGGTCTTTGGCAAGCTGGCACATAGATTCCTCTGTGCTGGCCAGTTTGAG
CTGAGTGTCCTGCAGTTCTTTCCGAAGAGCAGATAATTCCTCCTCCCTATGAGCTGCGCCACTCACCAGG
CTGTCCCGCTCCTTCTCTAGCTCGGCGAAC
